Addgene plasmid #50308: pICSL50007
Depositing lab: Nicola Patron. Depositing organization: Sainsbury Laboratory, Norwich. Publication: A golden gate modular cloning toolbox for plants. Engler C, Youles M, Gruetzner R, Ehnert TM, Werner S, Jones JD, Patron NJ, Marillonnet S. ACS Synth Biol. 2014 Nov 21;3(11):839-43. doi: 10.1021/sb4001504. Epub 2014 Feb 20. PubMed 24933124.
Backbone
  Vector backbone: PAGM1301
  Vector type: plant expression
Growth in bacteria
  Bacterial resistance: Spectinomycin, 50 μg/mL
  Growth temperature: 37°C
  Growth strain: DH5alpha
  Copy number: High Copy
Gene/Insert
  Gene/Insert name: C terminal FLAG tag
  Mutation: BsaI/BbsI sites removed by point-mutation
  Cloning method: Restriction Enzyme; 5′ cloning site BpiI (destroyed during cloning); 3′ cloning site BpiI (destroyed during cloning)
Terms and licenses: Academic/Nonprofit Terms; Industry Terms: Not Available to Industry
Depositor comments: insert can be released with BsaI
How to cite: pICSL50007 was a gift from Nicola Patron (Addgene plasmid # 50308 ; http://n2t.net/addgene:50308 ; RRID:Addgene_50308)
