[The description below was written by a language model from this plasmid's Addgene catalogue record and pLannotate feature annotations shown in this document.]
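Description:
pICSL50007 is a small (about 2.3 kb) Golden Gate modular cloning part plasmid from a plant MoClo toolbox, built in the PAGM1301 backbone and catalogued as a plant expression vector. It is not an expression construct in its own right. It stores a single standardised DNA part, a C-terminal FLAG epitope tag, for assembly into larger plant transcription units. The plasmid is maintained in E. coli at high copy through a ColE1/pUC-type origin. Selection is with spectinomycin, conferred by the aadA streptomycin/spectinomycin resistance gene. The annotation places an AmpR (bla) promoter upstream of aadA. Short fragments of an integrase gene, a gentamicin acetyltransferase gene and lacI are also annotated, and these look like remnants of the backbone's construction rather than functional genes.

The FLAG tag module was inserted using BpiI, and those sites were destroyed in the process. The part can be released with BsaI, a type IIS enzyme that cuts outside its recognition site and leaves defined overhangs. This lets the tag be ligated in a fixed order and orientation alongside other parts, such as promoters, coding sequences and terminators, in a one-pot reaction. Internal BsaI and BbsI sites were removed by point mutation so that the part stays intact during these assemblies. The automated feature table does not annotate the FLAG tag itself, and no plant promoter, terminator or plant selection marker is recorded, as expected for a basic part plasmid. Its typical use is to add a C-terminal FLAG epitope to a protein of interest, which allows detection or purification of proteins expressed in plants.
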