Features (pLannotate 1.2.2; 6 found; start..end, strand, type, name):
    110..214     +  promoter       AmpR promoter: bla
    205..285     -  CDS            int (fragment): INT2_ECOLX - Protein inferred from homology: Swiss-Prot protein existence level 3. Putative integrase believed to be involved in the insertion of antibiotic resistance genes into plasmids and transposons. From Escherichia coli.
    373..429     +  CDS            GmR (fragment): gentamycin acetyltransferase; aacC1; confers resistance to gentamycin
    436..1224    +  CDS            aadA: S3AD_ECOLX - Experimental evidence at protein level: Swiss-Prot protein existence level 1. Mediates bacterial resistance to the antibiotics streptomycin and spectinomycin. From Escherichia coli.
   1398..1986    +  rep_origin     ori: high-copy-number ColE1/pMB1/pBR322/pUC origin of replication
   2169..2218    +  CDS            lacI (fragment): lac repressor; lacI; The lac repressor binds to the lac operator to inhibit transcription in E. coli. This inhibition can be relieved by adding lactose or isopropyl-β-D-thiogalactopyranoside (IPTG).
>Addgene plasmid #50308 | pICSL50007 | addgene full sequence | sequence record 498441 | Addgene NGS Result
GTGGCTCTTCAGTGGACGAAAGGGCCTCGTGATACGCCTATTTTTATAGGTTAATGTCATGATAATAATG
GTTTCTTAGACGTCAGGTGGCACTTTTCGGGGAAATGTGCGCGGAACCCCTATTTGTTTATTTTTCTAAA
TACATTCAAATATGTATCCGCTCATGAGACAATAACCCTGATAAATGCTTCAATAATATTGAAAAAGGAA
GAGTATGCGCTCACGCAACTGGTCCAGAACCTTGACCGAACGCAGCGGTGGTAACGGCGCAGTGGCGGTT
TTCATGGCTTGTTATGACTGTTTTTTTTTGGGGTACAGTCTATGCCTCGGGCATCCAAGCAGCAAGCGCG
TTACGCCGTGGGTCGATGTTTGATGTTATGGAGCAGCAACGATGTTACGCAGCAGGGCAGTCGCCCTAAA
ACAAAGTTAAACATCATGAGGGAAGCGGTGATCGCCGAAGTATCGACTCAACTATCAGAGGTAGTTGGCG
TCATCGAGCGCCATCTCGAACCGACGTTGCTGGCCGTACATTTGTACGGCTCCGCAGTGGATGGCGGCCT
GAAGCCACACAGCGATATTGATTTGCTGGTTACGGTGACCGTAAGGCTTGATGAAACAACGCGGCGAGCT
TTGATCAACGACCTTTTGGAAACTTCGGCTTCCCCTGGAGAGAGCGAGATTCTCCGCGCTGTAGAAGTCA
CCATTGTTGTGCACGACGACATCATTCCGTGGCGTTATCCAGCTAAGCGCGAACTGCAATTTGGAGAATG
GCAGCGCAATGACATTCTTGCAGGTATCTTCGAGCCAGCCACGATCGACATTGATCTGGCTATCTTGCTG
ACAAAAGCAAGAGAACATAGCGTTGCCTTGGTAGGTCCAGCGGCGGAGGAACTCTTTGATCCGGTTCCTG
AACAGGATCTATTTGAGGCGCTAAATGAAACCTTAACGCTATGGAACTCGCCGCCCGACTGGGCTGGCGA
TGAGCGAAATGTAGTGCTTACGTTGTCCCGCATTTGGTACAGCGCAGTAACCGGCAAAATCGCGCCGAAG
GATGTCGCTGCCGACTGGGCAATGGAGCGCCTGCCGGCCCAGTATCAGCCCGTCATACTTGAAGCTAGAC
AGGCTTATCTTGGACAAGAAGAAGATCGCTTGGCCTCGCGCGCAGATCAGTTGGAAGAATTTGTCCATTA
CGTAAAAGGCGAGATCACCAAGGTAGTCGGCAAATAACTGTCAGACCAAGTTTACTCATATATACTTTAG
ATTGATTTAAAACTTCATTTTTAATTTAAAAGGATCTAGGTGAAGATCCTTTTTGATAATCTCATGACCA
AAATCCCTTAACGTGAGTTTTCGTTCCACTGAGCGTCAGACCCCGTAGAAAAGATCAAAGGATCTTCTTG
AGATCCTTTTTTTCTGCGCGTAATCTGCTGCTTGCAAACAAAAAAACCACCGCTACCAGCGGTGGTTTGT
TTGCCGGATCAAGAGCTACCAACTCTTTTTCCGAAGGTAACTGGCTTCAGCAGAGCGCAGATACCAAATA
CTGTTCTTCTAGTGTAGCCGTAGTTAGGCCACCACTTCAAGAACTCTGTAGCACCGCCTACATACCTCGC
TCTGCTAATCCTGTTACCAGTGGCTGCTGCCAGTGGCGATAAGTCGTGTCTTACCGGGTTGGACTCAAGA
CGATAGTTACCGGATAAGGCGCAGCGGTCGGGCTGAACGGGGGGTTCGTGCACACAGCCCAGCTTGGAGC
GAACGACCTACACCGAACTGAGATACCTACAGCGTGAGCTATGAGAAAGCGCCACGCTTCCCGAAGGGAG
AAAGGCGGACAGGTATCCGGTAAGCGGCAGGGTCGGAACAGGAGAGCGCACGAGGGAGCTTCCAGGGGGA
AACGCCTGGTATCTTTATAGTCCTGTCGGGTTTCGCCACCTCTGACTTGAGCGTCGATTTTTGTGATGCT
CGTCAGGGGGGCGGAGCCTATGGAAAAACGCCAGCAACGCGGCCTTTTTACGGTTCCTGGCCTTTTGCTG
GCCTTTTGCTCACATGTTCTTTCCTGCGTTATCCCCTGATTCTGTGGATAACCGTATTACCGCCTTTGAG
TGAGCTGATACCGCTCGCCGCAGCCGAACGACCGAGCGCAGCGAGTCAGTGAGCGAGGAAGCGGAAGAGC
GCCCAATACGCAAACCGCCTCTCCCCGCGCGTTGGCCGATTCATTAATCACTGTGGTCTCATTCGGATTA
TAAGGACCATGACGGAGACTATAAGGACCATGACCTCGACGCTGCAGCAGCGGATTATAAGGACGATGAC
GATAAGTGAGCTTTGAGACCAC
