>Addgene plasmid #50308 | pICSL50007 | addgene partial sequence | sequence record 75973 | pBR322ori-F 5'-GGGAAACGCCTGGTATCTTT-3'
CTGACTTGAGCGTCGATTTTTGTGATGCTCGTCAGGGGGGCGGAGCCTATGGAAAAACGCCAGCAACGCG
GCCTTTTTACGGTTCCTGGCCTTTTGCTGGCCTTTTGCTCACATGTTCTTTCCTGCGTTATCCCCTGATT
CTGTGGATAACCGTATTACCGCCTTTGAGTGAGCTGATACCGCTCGCCGCAGCCGAACGACCGAGCGCAG
CGAGTCAGTGAGCGAGGAAGCGGAAGAGCGCCCAATACGCAAACCGCCTCTCCCCGCGCGTTGGCCGATT
CATTAATCACTGTGGTCTCATTCGGATTATAAGGACCATGACGGAGACTATAAGGACCATGACCTCGACG
CTGCAGCAGCGGATTATAAGGACGATGACGATAAGTGAGCTTTGAGACCACGTGGCTCTTCAGTGGACGA
AAGGGCCTCGTGATACGCCTATTTTTATAGGTTAATGTCATGATAATAATGGTTTCTTAGACGTCAGGTG
GCACTTTTCGGGGAAATGTGCGCGGAACCCCTATTTGTTTATTTTTCTAAATACATTCAAATATGTATCC
GCTCATGAGACAATAACCCTGATAAATGCTTCAATAATATTGAAAAAGGAAGAGTATGCGCTCACGCAAC
TGGTCCAGAACCTTGACCGAACGCAGCGGTGGTAACGGCGCAGTGGCGGTTTTCATGGCTTGTTATGACT
GTTTTTTTTTGGGGTACAGTCTATGCCTCGGGCATCCAAGCAGCAAGCGCGTTACGCCGTGGGTCGATGT
TTGATGTTATGGAGCAGCAACGATGTTACGCAGCAGGGCAGTCGCCCTAAAACAAAGTTAAACATCATGA
GGGAAGCGGTGATC
